>Addgene plasmid #109181 | pGS-BacA-23122 | addgene full sequence | sequence record 232913 | Addgene NGS Result
ACCGGTTGACTTGGGTCAACTGTCAGACCAAGTTTACTCATATATACTTTAGATTGATTTAAAACTTCAT
TTTTAATTTAAAAGGATCTAGGTGAAGATCCTTTTTGATAATCTCATGACCAAAATCCCTTAACGTGAGT
TTTCGTTCCACTGAGCGTCAGACCCCGTAGAAAAGATCAAAGGATCTTCTTGAGATCCTTTTTTTCTGCG
CGTAATCTGCTGCTTGCAAACAAAAAAACCACCGCTACCAGCGGTGGTTTGTTTGCCGGATCAAGAGCTA
CCAACTCTTTTTCCGAAGGTAACTGGCTTCAGCAGAGCGCAGATACCAAATACTGTTCTTCTAGTGTAGC
CGTAGTTAGGCCACCACTTCAAGAACTCTGTAGCACCGCCTACATACCTCGCTCTGCTAATCCTGTTACC
AGTGGCTGCTGCCAGTGGCGATAAGTCGTGTCTTACCGGGTTGGACTCAAGACGATAGTTACCGGATAAG
GCGCAGCGGTCGGGCTGAACGGGGGGTTCGTGCACACAGCCCAGCTTGGAGCGAACGACCTACACCGAAC
TGAGATACCTACAGCGTGAGCTATGAGAAAGCGCCACGCTTCCCGAAGGGAGAAAGGCGGACAGGTATCC
GGTAAGCGGCAGGGTCGGAACAGGAGAGCGCACGAGGGAGCTTCCAGGGGGAAACGCCTGGTATCTTTAT
AGTCCTGTCGGGTTTCGCCACCTCTGACTTGAGCGTCGATTTTTGTGATGCTCGTCAGGGGGGCGGAGCC
TATGGAAAAACGCCAGCAACGCGGCCTTTTTACGGTTCCTGGCCTTTTGCTGGCCTTTTGCTCACATGTT
CTTTCCTGCGTTATCCCCTGATTGACTTGGGTCGCTCTTCCTGTGGATGCGCAGATGCCCTGCGTAAGCG
GGTGTGGGCGGACAATAAAGTCTTAAACTGAACAAAATAGATCTAAACTATGACAATAAAGTCTTAAACT
AGACAGAATAGTTGTAAACTGAAATCAGTCCAGTTATGCTGTGAAAAAGCATACTGGACTTTTGTTATGG
CTAAAGCAAACTCTTCATTTTCTGAAGTGCAAATTGCCCGTCGTATTAAAGAGGGGCGTGGCCAAGGGCA
TGTAAAGACTATATTCGCGGCGTTGTGACAATTTACCGAACAACTCCGCGGCCGGGAAGCCGATCTCGGC
TTGAACGAATTGTTAGGTGGCGGTACTTGGGTCGATATCAAAGTGCATCACTTCTTCCCGTATGCCCAAC
TTTGTATAGAGAGCCACTGCGGGATCGTCACCGTAATCTGCTTGCACGTAGATCACATAAGCACCAAGCG
CGTTGGCCTCATGCTTGAGGAGATTGATGAGCGCGGTGGCAATGCCCTGCCTCCGGTGCTCGCCGGAGAC
TGCGAGATCATAGATATAGATCTCACTACGCGGCTGCTCAAACTTGGGCAGAACGTAAGCCGCGAGAGCG
CCAACAACCGCTTCTTGGTCGAAGGCAGCAAGCGCGATGAATGTCTTACTACGGAGCAAGTTCCCGAGGT
AATCGGAGTCCGGCTGATGTTGGGAGTAGGTGGCTACGTCTCCGAACTCACGACCGAAAAGATCAAGAGC
AGCCCGCATGGATTTGACTTGGTCAGGGCCGAGCCTACATGTGCGAATGATGCCCATACTTGAGCCACCT
AACTTTGTTTTAGGGCGACTGCCCTGCTGCGTAACATCGTTGCTGCTGCGTAACATCGTTGCTGCTCCAT
AACATCAAACATCGACCCACGGCGTAACGCGCTTGCTGCTTGGATGCCCGAGGCATAGACTGTACAAAAA
AACAGTCATAACAAGCCATGAAAACCGCCACTGCGCCGTTACCACCGCTGCGTTCGGTCAAGGTTCTGGA
CCAGTTGCGTGAGCGCATACGCTACTTGCATTACAGTTTACGAACCGAACAGGCTTATGTCAACTGGGTT
CGTGCCTTCATCCGTTTCCACGGTGTGCGTCACCCGGCAACCTTGGGCAGCAGCGAAGTCGCCATAACTT
CGTATAGCATACATTATACGAAGTTATCTGTAACTATAACGGTCCTAAGGTAGCGAGTTTAAACACGCGT
CGCCGGAGTATAAATAGAGGCGCTTCGTCTACGGAGCGACAATTCAATTCAAACAAGCAAAGTGAACACG
TCGCTAAGCGAAAGCTAAGCAAATAAACAAGCGCAGCTGAACAAGCTAAACAATCTGCAGTAAAGTGCAA
GTTAAAGTGAATCAATTAAAAGTAACCAGCAACCAAGTAAATCAACTGCAACTACTGAAATCTGCCAAGA
AGTAATTATTGAATACAAGGATCCCGGTCCGATGGACTACAAAGACCATGACGGTGATTATAAAGATCAT
GACATCGATTACAAGGATGACGATGACAAGGGTTCTGCTAGCACTAGTGCGCGCGGAATTCAAAGGCCTA
CGTCGACGAGCTCACTTGTCGCGGCCGCTTTCGAATCTAGAGCCTGCAGTCTCGACAAGCTTGTCGAGAA
GTACTAGAGGATCATAATCAGCCATACCACATTTGTAGAGGTTTTACTTGCTTTAAAAAACCTCCCACAC
CTCCCCCTGAACCTGAAACATAAAATGAATGCAATTGTTGTTGTTAACTTGTTTATTGCAGCTTATAATG
GTTACAAATAAAGCAATAGCATCACAAATTTCACAAATAAAGCATTTTTTTCACTGCATTCTAGTTGTGG
TTTGTCCAAACTCATCAATGTATCTTATCATGTCTGGATCTGATCACTGCTTGAGCCTAGAAGATCCGGC
TGCTAACAAAGCCCGAAAGGAAGCTGAGTTGGCTGCTGCCACCGCTGAGCAATAACTATCATAACCCCTA
GGGTATACCCATCTAATTGGAACCAGATAAGTGAAATCTAGTTCCAAACTATTTTGTCATTTTTAATTTT
CGTATTAGCTTACGACGCTACACCCAGTTCCCATCTATTTTGTCACTCTTCCCTAAATAATCCTTAAAAA
CTCCATTTCCACCCCTCCCAGTTCCCAACTATTTTGTCCGCCCACA
Features (pLannotate 1.2.2; 11 found; start..end, strand, type, name):
    190..778     +  rep_origin     ori: high-copy-number ColE1/pMB1/pBR322/pUC origin of replication
    913..1136    -  mobile_element Tn7R: mini-Tn7 element (right end of the Tn7 transposon) Tn7
   1203..1736    -  CDS            GmR: gentamycin acetyltransferase; aacC1; confers resistance to gentamycin
   1925..1953    -  promoter       Pc promoter: intI1 (promoter lies within the coding sequence); class 1 integron promoter
   2024..2057    +  protein_bind   loxP: Cre-mediated recombination occurs in the 8-bp core sequence (GCATACAT). Cre recombinase
   2103..2329    +  promoter       hsp70 promoter (fragment): Drosophila melanogaster hsp70Bb promoter
   2345..2410    +  CDS            3xFLAG: three tandem FLAG® epitope tags, followed by an enterokinase cleavage site
   2530..2613    +  CDS            large T antigen (fragment): large T antigen from SV40 (simian virus 40)
   2636..2770    +  polyA_signal   SV40 poly(A) signal: SV40 polyadenylation signal
   2799..2848    +  CDS            SET1 (fragment): solubility-enhancement tag derived from T7 phage gene 10B
   2891..3056    -  mobile_element Tn7L: mini-Tn7 element (left end of the Tn7 transposon) Tn7
