[The description below was written by a language model from this plasmid's Addgene catalogue record and pLannotate feature annotations shown in this document.]
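Description:
pGS-BacA-23122 is a compact (about 3.1 kb) empty-backbone transfer vector for the baculovirus/insect cell expression system, derived from pACEBac1. It is propagated in E. coli through a high-copy ColE1/pUC-type origin and selected with gentamicin, resistance being provided by the aacC1 gentamicin acetyltransferase gene driven by a class 1 integron Pc promoter.

The expression cassette and the gentamicin marker lie between the Tn7R and Tn7L ends of a mini-Tn7 element. This arrangement allows Tn7 transposition of the intervening segment into a baculoviral genome maintained as a bacmid in E. coli, after which recombinant virus can be generated in insect cells. Within the transposable region, a fragment of the Drosophila melanogaster hsp70Bb promoter, described in the record as a minimal HSP70 promoter, is followed directly by a 3xFLAG coding sequence with an enterokinase cleavage site. A gene cloned downstream is therefore expressed with an N-terminal 3xFLAG tag for detection or affinity purification. An SV40 polyadenylation signal terminates the transcript. The short annotated large T antigen fragment is probably just part of the SV40 terminator region, and the SET1 fragment match is probably incidental rather than a functional coding sequence. A single loxP site upstream of the promoter is a pACEBac1 feature that permits Cre-mediated fusion with compatible donor plasmids to assemble multigene constructs.

No insert is present, and the cloning method is not stated. The vector belongs to a toolbox for modulating expression strength in baculovirus-infected insect cells, offering the minimal HSP70 promoter as one of its promoter options.
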