Addgene plasmid #109181: pGS-BacA-23122
Purpose: (Empty Backbone) Plasmid for expression of N-terminally 3xFLAG-tagged proteins under the control of a minimal HSP70 promoter in baculovirus/insect cell systems
Depositing lab: Monika Golas. Depositing organization: Aarhus University. Publication: Modulating the Expression Strength of the Baculovirus/Insect Cell Expression System: A Toolbox Applied to the Human Tumor Suppressor SMARCB1/SNF5. Golas MM, Jayaprakash S, Le LTM, Zhao Z, Heras Huertas V, Jensen IS, Yuan J, Sander B. Mol Biotechnol. 2018 Nov;60(11):820-832. doi: 10.1007/s12033-018-0107-2. PubMed 30178299.
Backbone
  Vector backbone: pACEBac1
  Backbone manufacturer: Geneva Biotech
  Vector type: Insect Expression
  Promoter: minimal HSP70 promoter
  Tag / fusion protein: 3xFLAG (N terminal on backbone)
Growth in bacteria
  Bacterial resistance: Gentamicin, 10 μg/mL
  Growth temperature: 37°C
  Growth strain: DH5alpha
  Copy number: Unknown
Gene/Insert
  Cloning method: Unknown
  Sequencing primers: 5′ Hsp70; 3′ SV40_rev
Terms and licenses: Academic/Nonprofit Terms; Industry Terms: Not Available to Industry
How to cite: pGS-BacA-23122 was a gift from Monika Golas (Addgene plasmid # 109181 ; http://n2t.net/addgene:109181 ; RRID:Addgene_109181)
